Addgene plasmid #131976: pDONR221_SLC22A20P
Purpose: Gateway entry clone with codon-optimized ORF sequence for subcloning into custom expression vectors
Depositing lab: RESOLUTE Consortium & Giulio Superti-Furga. Depositing organization: CeMM Research Center for Molecular Medicine. Publication: The RESOLUTE consortium: unlocking SLC transporters for drug discovery. Superti-Furga G, Lackner D, Wiedmer T, Ingles-Prieto A, Barbosa B, Girardi E, Goldmann U, Gurtl B, Klavins K, Klimek C, Lindinger S, Lineiro-Retes E, Muller AC, Onstein S, Redinger G, Reil D, Sedlyarov V, Wolf G, Crawford M, Everley R, ... Steppan CM. Nat Rev Drug Discov. 2020 Jul;19(7):429-430. doi: 10.1038/d41573-020-00056-6. PubMed 32265506.
Backbone
  Vector backbone: pDONR221
  Backbone manufacturer: Thermo Fisher Scientific
  Backbone size w/o insert (bp): 2550
  Vector type: Mammalian Expression
Growth in bacteria
  Bacterial resistance: Kanamycin, 50 μg/mL
  Growth temperature: 37°C
  Growth strain: Stbl3
  Copy number: High Copy
Gene/Insert
  Gene/Insert name: SLC22A20P (alt name: SLC22A20, Oat6, OAT6)
  Species: H. sapiens (human)
  Insert size (bp): 1665
  Entrez Gene: SLC22A20P (a.k.a. Oat6, SLC22A20)
  Cloning method: Gateway Cloning
  Sequencing primers: 5′ M13-fwd; 3′ M13-rev
Terms and licenses: Academic/Nonprofit Terms; Industry Terms
Depositor comments: For more information on the full Resolute plasmid collection, please see www.addgene.org/depositor-collections/re-solute/. Please provide your feedback on this plasmid to the RESOLUTE consortium by filling out their RESOLUTE repository feedback form: https://forms.office.com/Pages/ResponsePage.aspx?id=0e05yklzmkS7rjFGQL4N7z4feCLQvEJAmVcOCM_u885UN1JJRko0Ukg4TVQwNTZLOUxPQVJWT1NHUCQlQCN0PWcu
How to cite: pDONR221_SLC22A20P was a gift from RESOLUTE Consortium & Giulio Superti-Furga (Addgene plasmid # 131976 ; http://n2t.net/addgene:131976 ; RRID:Addgene_131976)
