[The description below was written by a language model from this plasmid's Addgene catalogue record and pLannotate feature annotations shown in this document.]
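Description:
pDONR221_SLC22A20P is a Gateway entry clone built on the pDONR221 backbone, carrying a codon-optimized open reading frame for human SLC22A20P (also known as SLC22A20 or OAT6). The sequenced plasmid is 4,215 nt. It is maintained in E. coli at high copy through a ColE1/pUC-type origin of replication and is selected with kanamycin via an aminoglycoside phosphotransferase (KanR) gene. The repository lists the vector type as mammalian expression. However, the feature table shows no eukaryotic promoter or polyadenylation signal, so the plasmid is a shuttle for the ORF and not an expression construct in its own right.

The 1,665 bp coding sequence lies between attL1 and attL2 sites, which are the recombination sites used by LR Clonase to move an insert directionally into any attR-containing destination vector. The annotation describes the encoded protein as an organic anion transporter of the SLC22 family that mediates estrone sulfate uptake and may act as an odorant transporter. The protein's existence is supported at the transcript level. Upstream of the cassette, rrnB T1 and T2 terminators shield the insert from read-through transcription from the backbone. A T7 promoter sits just beyond attL2, facing back toward the insert. The short lacI and lacZα fragments are backbone remnants with no evident function, and no tags or reporters are annotated.

The plasmid belongs to a large consortium collection of solute carrier clones. It is intended as a source of the SLC22A20P ORF for subcloning into custom expression vectors for studies of transporter function.
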