Features (pLannotate 1.2.2; 10 found; start..end, strand, type, name):
    121..213     +  CDS            lacI (fragment): lac repressor; lacI; The lac repressor binds to the lac operator to inhibit transcription in E. coli. This inhibition can be relieved by adding lactose or isopropyl-β-D-thiogalactopyranoside (IPTG).
    268..295     -  terminator     rrnB T2 terminator: transcription terminator T2 from the E. coli rrnB gene
    427..470     +  terminator     rrnB T1 terminator: Escherichia coli rrnB; transcription terminator T1 from the E. coli rrnB gene
    517..553     -  CDS            lacZα (fragment): LacZα fragment of β-galactosidase; lacZ fragment
    569..668     +  protein_bind   attL1: mutant version of attL; recombination site for the Gateway® LR reaction LR Clonase™
    674..2338    +  CDS            SLC22A20P: S22AK_HUMAN - Also known as OAT6, SLC22A20. Experimental evidence at transcript level: Swiss-Prot protein existence level 2. Organic anion transporter that mediates the uptake of estrone sulfate. Inhibited by probenecid, propionate, 2-methylbutyrate, 3- methylbutyrate, benzoate, heptanoate and 2-ethylhaxanoate. May act as an odorant transporter (By similarity). From Homo sapiens (Human).
   2340..2439    -  protein_bind   attL2: mutant version of attL; recombination site for the Gateway® LR reaction LR Clonase™
   2457..2475    -  promoter       T7 promoter: promoter for bacteriophage T7 RNA polymerase
   2609..3418    +  CDS            KanR: aminoglycoside phosphotransferase; aph(3')-Ia; confers resistance to kanamycin in bacteria or G418 (Geneticin®) in eukaryotes
   3565..4153    +  rep_origin     ori: high-copy-number ColE1/pMB1/pBR322/pUC origin of replication
>Addgene plasmid #131976 | pDONR221_SLC22A20P | addgene full sequence | sequence record 260210 | Addgene NGS Result
CTTTCCTGCGTTATCCCCTGATTCTGTGGATAACCGTATTACCGCCTTTGAGTGAGCTGATACCGCTCGC
CGCAGCCGAACGACCGAGCGCAGCGAGTCAGTGAGCGAGGAAGCGGAAGAGCGCCCAATACGCAAACCGC
CTCTCCCCGCGCGTTGGCCGATTCATTAATGCAGCTGGCACGACAGGTTTCCCGACTGGAAAGCGGGCAG
TGAGCGCAACGCAATTAATACGCGTACCGCTAGCCAGGAAGAGTTTGTAGAAACGCAAAAAGGCCATCCG
TCAGGATGGCCTTCTGCTTAGTTTGATGCCTGGCAGTTTATGGCGGGCGTCCTGCCCGCCACCCTCCGGG
CCGTTGCTTCACAACGTTCAAATCCGCTCCCGGCGGATTTGTCCTACTCAGGAGAGCGTTCACCGACAAA
CAACAGATAAAACGAAAGGCCCAGTCTTCCGACTGAGCCTTTCGTTTTATTTGATGCCTGGCAGTTCCCT
ACTCTCGCGTTAACGCTAGCATGGATGTTTTCCCAGTCACGACGTTGTAAAACGACGGCCAGTCTTAAGC
TCGGGCCCCAAATAATGATTTTATTTTGACTGATAGTGACCTGTTCGTTGCAACACATTGATGAGCAATG
CTTTTTTATAATGCCAACTTTGTACAAAAAAGCAGGCTCCACCATGGCCTTCACCGACCTGCTGGATGCA
CTGGGAAGCATGGGCCGGTTTCAGCTGAACCACACAGCCCTGCTGCTGCTGCCATGCGGACTGCTGGCAT
GTCACAACTTCCTGCAGAACTTCACCGCAGCAGTGCCACCTCACCACTGCAGGGGACCAGCAAACCACAC
CGAGGCCAGCACAAATGACTCCGGAGCATGGCTGAGGGCAACCATCCCTCTGGATCAGCTGGGAGCACCT
GAGCCATGTCGGAGATTCACAAAGCCACAGTGGGCCCTGCTGTCCCCAAACAGCTCCATCCCTGGAGCAG
CAACCGAGGGATGCAAGGACGGATGGGTGTACAATCGGAGCGTGTTCCCAAGCACCATCGTGATGGAGTG
GGACCTGGTGTGCGAGGCACGGACACTGAGAGATCTGGCCCAGTCCGTGTACATGGCAGGCGTGCTGGTG
GGAGCAGCCGTGTTCGGCTCTCTGGCAGATAGGCTGGGATGCAAGGGACCACTGGTGTGGTCTTATCTGC
AGCTGGCAGCAAGCGGAGCAGCAACCGCCTACTTCTCTAGCTTTTCTGCCTATTGCGTGTTCCGGTTCCT
GATGGGCATGACATTCAGCGGCATCATCCTGAATAGCGTGTCCCTGGTGGTGGAGTGGATGCCTACCAGG
GGAAGGACAGTGGCAGGAATCCTGCTGGGCTACTCTTTTACCCTGGGACAGCTGATCCTGGCAGGAGTGG
CCTATCTGATCAGGCCATGGAGGTGCCTGCAGTTCGCAATCAGCGCCCCCTTTCTGATCTTCTTTCTGTA
CTCCTGGTGGCTGCCAGAGTCCTCTAGGTGGCTGCTGCTGCACGGCAAGTCCCAGCTGGCCGTGCAGAAC
CTGCAGAAGGTGGCCGCCATGAATGGAAGGAAGGAGGAGGGAGAGCGCCTGACCAAGGAAGTGATGAGCT
CCTATATCCAGTCCGAGTTCGCCAGCGTGTGCACATCTAACAGCATCCTGGACCTGTTTCGGACCCCCGC
CATCAGAAAGGTGACATGCTGTCTGATGGTCATCTGGTTCTCCAATTCTGTGGCCTACTATGGCCTGGCC
ATGGATCTGCAGAAGTTCGGCCTGAGCCTGTACCTGGTGCAGGCCCTGTTTGGCATCATCAACACCCCTG
CAATGCTGGTGGCAACCGCAACAATGATCTATGTGGGCAGGCGCGCAACAGTGGCATCCTTCCTGATCCT
GGCCGGCCTGATGGTCATCGCCAATATGTTTGTGCCAGAGGGCACCCAGATCCTGTGCACAGCACAGGCC
GCCCTGGGCAAGGGATGCCTGGCCTCTAGCTTCATCTGCGTGTACCTGTTCACCGGCGAGCTGTATCCCA
CAGAGATCCGGCAGATGGGAATGGGATTCGCAAGCGTGCACGCAAGACTGGGAGGACTGACCGCACCTCT
GGTGACCACACTGGGCGAGTACTCCACCATCCTGCCACCCGTGTCTTTTGGCGCAACAGCAATCCTGGCA
GGACTGGCCGTGTGCGTGCTGACCGAGACAAGGAACATGCCCCTGGTGGAGACCATCGCCGCCATGGAGC
GGAGAGTGAAGGAGGGCTCCTCTAAGAAGCACGTGGAGGAGAAGAGCGAGGAGATCTCCCTGCAGCAGCT
GAGGGCAAGCCCTCTGAAGGAGACAATCGACCCAGCTTTCTTGTACAAAGTTGGCATTATAAGAAAGCAT
TGCTTATCAATTTGTTGCAACGAACAGGTCACTATCAGTCAAAATAAAATCATTATTTGCCATCCAGCTG
ATATCCCCTATAGTGAGTCGTATTACATGGTCATAGCTGTTTCCTGGCAGCTCTGGCCCGTGTCTCAAAA
TCTCTGATGTTACATTGCACAAGATAAAAATATATCATCATGAACAATAAAACTGTCTGCTTACATAAAC
AGTAATACAAGGGGTGTTATGAGCCATATTCAACGGGAAACGTCGAGGCCGCGATTAAATTCCAACATGG
ATGCTGATTTATATGGGTATAAATGGGCTCGCGATAATGTCGGGCAATCAGGTGCGACAATCTATCGCTT
GTATGGGAAGCCCGATGCGCCAGAGTTGTTTCTGAAACATGGCAAAGGTAGCGTTGCCAATGATGTTACA
GATGAGATGGTCAGACTAAACTGGCTGACGGAATTTATGCCTCTTCCGACCATCAAGCATTTTATCCGTA
CTCCTGATGATGCATGGTTACTCACCACTGCGATCCCCGGAAAAACAGCATTCCAGGTATTAGAAGAATA
TCCTGATTCAGGTGAAAATATTGTTGATGCGCTGGCAGTGTTCCTGCGCCGGTTGCATTCGATTCCTGTT
TGTAATTGTCCTTTTAACAGCGATCGCGTATTTCGTCTCGCTCAGGCGCAATCACGAATGAATAACGGTT
TGGTTGATGCGAGTGATTTTGATGACGAGCGTAATGGCTGGCCTGTTGAACAAGTCTGGAAAGAAATGCA
TAAACTTTTGCCATTCTCACCGGATTCAGTCGTCACTCATGGTGATTTCTCACTTGATAACCTTATTTTT
GACGAGGGGAAATTAATAGGTTGTATTGATGTTGGACGAGTCGGAATCGCAGACCGATACCAGGATCTTG
CCATCCTATGGAACTGCCTCGGTGAGTTTTCTCCTTCATTACAGAAACGGCTTTTTCAAAAATATGGTAT
TGATAATCCTGATATGAATAAATTGCAGTTTCATTTGATGCTCGATGAGTTTTTCTAATCAGAATTGGTT
AATTGGTTGTAACACTGGCAGAGCATTACGCTGACTTGACGGGACGGCGCAAGCTCATGACCAAAATCCC
TTAACGTGAGTTACGCGTCGTTCCACTGAGCGTCAGACCCCGTAGAAAAGATCAAAGGATCTTCTTGAGA
TCCTTTTTTTCTGCGCGTAATCTGCTGCTTGCAAACAAAAAAACCACCGCTACCAGCGGTGGTTTGTTTG
CCGGATCAAGAGCTACCAACTCTTTTTCCGAAGGTAACTGGCTTCAGCAGAGCGCAGATACCAAATACTG
TTCTTCTAGTGTAGCCGTAGTTAGGCCACCACTTCAAGAACTCTGTAGCACCGCCTACATACCTCGCTCT
GCTAATCCTGTTACCAGTGGCTGCTGCCAGTGGCGATAAGTCGTGTCTTACCGGGTTGGACTCAAGACGA
TAGTTACCGGATAAGGCGCAGCGGTCGGGCTGAACGGGGGGTTCGTGCACACAGCCCAGCTTGGAGCGAA
CGACCTACACCGAACTGAGATACCTACAGCGTGAGCTATGAGAAAGCGCCACGCTTCCCGAAGGGAGAAA
GGCGGACAGGTATCCGGTAAGCGGCAGGGTCGGAACAGGAGAGCGCACGAGGGAGCTTCCAGGGGGAAAC
GCCTGGTATCTTTATAGTCCTGTCGGGTTTCGCCACCTCTGACTTGAGCGTCGATTTTTGTGATGCTCGT
CAGGGGGGCGGAGCCTATGGAAAAACGCCAGCAACGCGGCCTTTTTACGGTTCCTGGCCTTTTGCTGGCC
TTTTGCTCACATGTT
