>Addgene plasmid #131976 | pDONR221_SLC22A20P | depositor partial sequence | sequence record 253352 | Codon-optimized ORF of SLC22A20P
ATGGCCTTCACCGACCTGCTGGATGCACTGGGAAGCATGGGCCGGTTTCAGCTGAACCACACAGCCCTGC
TGCTGCTGCCATGCGGACTGCTGGCATGTCACAACTTCCTGCAGAACTTCACCGCAGCAGTGCCACCTCA
CCACTGCAGGGGACCAGCAAACCACACCGAGGCCAGCACAAATGACTCCGGAGCATGGCTGAGGGCAACC
ATCCCTCTGGATCAGCTGGGAGCACCTGAGCCATGTCGGAGATTCACAAAGCCACAGTGGGCCCTGCTGT
CCCCAAACAGCTCCATCCCTGGAGCAGCAACCGAGGGATGCAAGGACGGATGGGTGTACAATCGGAGCGT
GTTCCCAAGCACCATCGTGATGGAGTGGGACCTGGTGTGCGAGGCACGGACACTGAGAGATCTGGCCCAG
TCCGTGTACATGGCAGGCGTGCTGGTGGGAGCAGCCGTGTTCGGCTCTCTGGCAGATAGGCTGGGATGCA
AGGGACCACTGGTGTGGTCTTATCTGCAGCTGGCAGCAAGCGGAGCAGCAACCGCCTACTTCTCTAGCTT
TTCTGCCTATTGCGTGTTCCGGTTCCTGATGGGCATGACATTCAGCGGCATCATCCTGAATAGCGTGTCC
CTGGTGGTGGAGTGGATGCCTACCAGGGGAAGGACAGTGGCAGGAATCCTGCTGGGCTACTCTTTTACCC
TGGGACAGCTGATCCTGGCAGGAGTGGCCTATCTGATCAGGCCATGGAGGTGCCTGCAGTTCGCAATCAG
CGCCCCCTTTCTGATCTTCTTTCTGTACTCCTGGTGGCTGCCAGAGTCCTCTAGGTGGCTGCTGCTGCAC
GGCAAGTCCCAGCTGGCCGTGCAGAACCTGCAGAAGGTGGCCGCCATGAATGGAAGGAAGGAGGAGGGAG
AGCGCCTGACCAAGGAAGTGATGAGCTCCTATATCCAGTCCGAGTTCGCCAGCGTGTGCACATCTAACAG
CATCCTGGACCTGTTTCGGACCCCCGCCATCAGAAAGGTGACATGCTGTCTGATGGTCATCTGGTTCTCC
AATTCTGTGGCCTACTATGGCCTGGCCATGGATCTGCAGAAGTTCGGCCTGAGCCTGTACCTGGTGCAGG
CCCTGTTTGGCATCATCAACACCCCTGCAATGCTGGTGGCAACCGCAACAATGATCTATGTGGGCAGGCG
CGCAACAGTGGCATCCTTCCTGATCCTGGCCGGCCTGATGGTCATCGCCAATATGTTTGTGCCAGAGGGC
ACCCAGATCCTGTGCACAGCACAGGCCGCCCTGGGCAAGGGATGCCTGGCCTCTAGCTTCATCTGCGTGT
ACCTGTTCACCGGCGAGCTGTATCCCACAGAGATCCGGCAGATGGGAATGGGATTCGCAAGCGTGCACGC
AAGACTGGGAGGACTGACCGCACCTCTGGTGACCACACTGGGCGAGTACTCCACCATCCTGCCACCCGTG
TCTTTTGGCGCAACAGCAATCCTGGCAGGACTGGCCGTGTGCGTGCTGACCGAGACAAGGAACATGCCCC
TGGTGGAGACCATCGCCGCCATGGAGCGGAGAGTGAAGGAGGGCTCCTCTAAGAAGCACGTGGAGGAGAA
GAGCGAGGAGATCTCCCTGCAGCAGCTGAGGGCAAGCCCTCTGAAGGAGACAATC
